Addgene plasmid #239905: LLP983
Purpose: TCTP-SynPro-03 as Level-0 part (Golden Gate cloning)
Depositing lab: Ryan Lister. Depositing organization: University of Western Australia. Publication: CRISPRi-based circuits to control gene expression in plants. Khan MA, Herring G, Zhu JY, Oliva M, Fourie E, Johnston B, Zhang Z, Potter J, Pineda L, Pflueger J, Swain T, Pflueger C, Lloyd JPB, Secco D, Small I, Kidd BN, Lister R. Nat Biotechnol. 2025 Mar;43(3):416-430. doi: 10.1038/s41587-024-02236-w. Epub 2024 May 20. PubMed 38769424.
Backbone
  Vector backbone: pAGM9121
  Vector type: Synthetic Biology
Growth in bacteria
  Bacterial resistance: Spectinomycin, 50 μg/mL
  Growth temperature: 30°C
  Growth strain: DH5alpha
  Copy number: High Copy
Gene/Insert
  Gene/Insert name: TCTP-SynPro-03 engineered promoter
  Species: Synthetic
  Mutation: N/A
  Cloning method: Restriction Enzyme; 5′ cloning site Unknown (unknown if destroyed)
Terms and licenses: Academic/Nonprofit Terms; Industry Terms: Not Available to Industry
How to cite: LLP983 was a gift from Ryan Lister (Addgene plasmid # 239905 ; http://n2t.net/addgene:239905 ; RRID:Addgene_239905)
