[The description below was written by a language model from this plasmid's Addgene catalogue record and pLannotate feature annotations shown in this document.]
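Description:
LLP983 is a small (about 2.4 kb) Level-0 parts plasmid for Golden Gate (modular cloning) assembly, built on the pAGM9121 backbone and classed as a synthetic biology vector. It is maintained in E. coli as a high-copy plasmid through a ColE1/pUC-type origin of replication. Selection is with spectinomycin, conferred by an aadA aminoglycoside adenylyltransferase gene (SmR), which also gives streptomycin resistance. The automated annotation additionally picks up a short piece of a class 1 integron Pc promoter and a small fragment of a gentamicin acetyltransferase gene just upstream of aadA. These are most likely remnants of the integron-derived cassette from which the resistance marker originates, with the Pc element plausibly driving aadA expression, and the gentamicin fragment is far too short to be a functional marker.

The payload is TCTP-SynPro-03, a synthetic engineered promoter stored as a standardised promoter part. The feature table does not annotate the insert itself, so its position, length, internal architecture and flanking Type IIS sites or overhangs are not documented in the record. It presumably lies in the unannotated region outside the marker and origin. The name suggests a design based on a TCTP promoter, but the record does not state this. The associated publication concerns CRISPRi-based circuits for controlling gene expression in plants. This suggests the part is a programmable, repressible promoter meant to be combined with other Level-0 modules into plant transcription units and multigene circuits. As a Level-0 plasmid it serves as a part donor for such assemblies, not as an expression vector in its own right.
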