Features (pLannotate 1.2.2; 4 found; start..end, strand, type, name):
     23..46      +  promoter       Pc promoter (fragment): intI1 (promoter lies within the coding sequence); class 1 integron promoter
    222..278     +  CDS            GmR (fragment): gentamycin acetyltransferase; aacC1; confers resistance to gentamycin
    289..1076    +  CDS            SmR (fragment): aminoglycoside adenylyltransferase (Murphy, 1985); aadA; confers resistance to spectinomycin and streptomycin
   1417..2005    +  rep_origin     ori: high-copy-number ColE1/pMB1/pBR322/pUC origin of replication
>Addgene plasmid #239905 | LLP983 | addgene full sequence | sequence record 486320 | Addgene NGS Result
GTGCCGAGGCACGAACCCAGTGGACATAAGCCTGTTCGGTTCGTAAGCTGTAATGCAAGTAGCGTATGCG
CTCACGCAACTGGTCCAGAACCTTGACCGAACGCAGCGGTGGTAACGGCGCAGTGGCGGTTTTCATGGCT
TGTTATGACTGTTTTTTTGGGGTACAGTCTATGCCTCGGGCATCCAAGCAGCAAGCGCGTTACGCCGTGG
GTCGATGTTTGATGTTATGGAGCAGCAACGATGTTACGCAGCAGGGCAGTCGCCCTAAAACAAAGTTAAA
CATCATGGGGGAAGCGGTGATCGCCGAAGTATCGACTCAACTATCAGAGGTAGTTGGCGTCATCGAGCGC
CATCTCGAACCGACGTTGCTGGCCGTACATTTGTACGGCTCCGCAGTGGATGGCGGCCTGAAGCCACACA
GCGATATTGATTTGCTGGTTACGGTGACCGTAAGGCTTGATGAAACAACGCGGCGAGCTTTGATCAACGA
CCTTTTGGAAACTTCGGCTTCCCCTGGAGAGAGCGAGATTCTCCGCGCTGTAGAAGTCACCATTGTTGTG
CACGACGACATCATTCCGTGGCGTTATCCAGCTAAGCGCGAACTGCAATTTGGAGAATGGCAGCGCAATG
ACATTCTTGCAGGTATCTTCGAGCCAGCCACGATCGACATTGATCTGGCTATCTTGCTGACAAAAGCAAG
AGAACATAGCGTTGCCTTGGTAGGTCCAGCGGCGGAGGAACTCTTTGATCCGGTTCCTGAACAGGATCTA
TTTGAGGCGCTAAATGAAACCTTAACGCTATGGAACTCGCCGCCCGACTGGGCTGGCGATGAGCGAAATG
TAGTGCTTACGTTGTCCCGCATTTGGTACAGCGCAGTAACCGGCAAAATCGCGCCGAAGGATGTCGCTGC
CGACTGGGCAATGGAGCGCCTGCCGGCCCAGTATCAGCCCGTCATACTTGAAGCTAGACAGGCTTATCTT
GGACAAGAAGAAGATCGCTTGGCCTCGCGCGCAGATCAGTTGGAAGAATTTGTCCATTACGTGAAAGGCG
AGATCACCAAGGTAGTCGGCAAATAATGTCTAGCTAGAAATTCGTTCAAGCCGACGCCGCTTCGCGGCGC
GGCTTAACTCAAGCGTTAGATGCACTAAGCACATAATTGCTCACAGCCAAACTATCAGGTCAAGTCTGCT
TTTATTATTTTTAAGCGTGCATAATAAGCCCTACACAAATTGGGAGATATATCATGCTGTCAGACCAAGT
TTACTCATATATACTTTAGATTGATTTAAAACTTCATTTTTAATTTAAAAGGATCTAGGTGAAGATCCTT
TTTGATAATCTCATGACCAAAATCCCTTAACGTGAGTTTTCGTTCCACTGAGCGTCAGACCCCGTAGAAA
AGATCAAAGGATCTTCTTGAGATCCTTTTTTTCTGCGCGTAATCTGCTGCTTGCAAACAAAAAAACCACC
GCTACCAGCGGTGGTTTGTTTGCCGGATCAAGAGCTACCAACTCTTTTTCCGAAGGTAACTGGCTTCAGC
AGAGCGCAGATACCAAATACTGTTCTTCTAGTGTAGCCGTAGTTAGGCCACCACTTCAAGAACTCTGTAG
CACCGCCTACATACCTCGCTCTGCTAATCCTGTTACCAGTGGCTGCTGCCAGTGGCGATAAGTCGTGTCT
TACCGGGTTGGACTCAAGACGATAGTTACCGGATAAGGCGCAGCGGTCGGGCTGAACGGGGGGTTCGTGC
ACACAGCCCAGCTTGGAGCGAACGACCTACACCGAACTGAGATACCTACAGCGTGAGCTATGAGAAAGCG
CCACGCTTCCCGAAGGGAGAAAGGCGGACAGGTATCCGGTAAGCGGCAGGGTCGGAACAGGAGAGCGCAC
GAGGGAGCTTCCAGGGGGAAACGCCTGGTATCTTTATAGTCCTGTCGGGTTTCGCCACCTCTGACTTGAG
CGTCGATTTTTGTGATGCTCGTCAGGGGGGCGGAGCCTATGGAAAAACGCCAGCAACGCGGCCTTTTTAC
GGTTCCTGCACTCTGTGGTCTCAGGAGCCAACACTCGAATCCCCACCCGTTGGACCAAACCCGGCTCATT
AAGCGTCGGTTCAGATTTATTTCCTTTATTTAAAAAAAAGGAAAGGGTAAAAAATAGAAAATTGGAAACA
GTTAAAGCCCAAAATTGTAATTTACCGAGAATTGTAAATTTACCTTATAGAACCGATCCTCCCATTGGAC
TATAAATATACCTCATCAGGAACATGTTGGGAATCCCCTCGTCGCTGCGTCTCTCTCCCGCAACCTTCGA
TTTTCGTTTATTCGCATCCATCGGAGAGAGAAAACAATCAATAAGCGACCTACTCGAGACCACGAA
